>Addgene plasmid #123396 | TRAV24 | addgene full sequence | sequence record 243825 | Addgene NGS Result
TCGCGCGTTTCGGTGATGACGGTGAAAACCTCTGACACATGCAGCTCCCGGAGACGGTCACAGCTTGTCT
GTAAGCGGATGCCGGGAGCAGACAAGCCCGTCAGGGCGCGTCAGCGGGTGTTGGCGGGTGTCGGGGCTGG
CTTAACTATGCGGCATCAGAGCAGATTGTACTGAGAGTGCACCATATGCGGTGTGAAATACCGCACAGAT
GCGTAAGGAGAAAATACCGCATCAGGCGCCATTCGCCATTCAGGCTGCGCAACTGTTGGGAAGGGCGATC
GGTGCGGGCCTCTTCGCTATTACGCCAGCTGGCGAAAGGGGGATGTGCTGCAAGGCGATTAAGTTGGGTA
ACGCCAGGGTTTTCCCAGTCACGACGTTGTAAAACGACGGCCAGAGAATTCGAGCTCGGTACCTCGCGAA
TACATCTAGATGGTCTCTACCTGAACAAGGTGTTCCCACCCGAGGTCGCTGTGTTTGAGCCATCAGAAGC
AGAGATCTCCCACACCCAAAAGGCCACACTGGTGTGCCTGGCCACAGGCTTCTTCCCCGACCACGTGGAG
CTGAGCTGGTGGGTGAATGGGAAGGAGGTGCACAGTGGGGTCAGCACGGACCCGCAGCCCCTCAAGGAGC
AGCCCGCCCTCAATGACTCCAGATACTGCCTGAGCAGCCGCCTGAGGGTTTCGGCCACCTTCTGGCAGAA
CCCCCGCAACCACTTCCGCTGTCAAGTCCAGTTCTACGGGCTCTCGGAGAATGACGAGTGGACCCAGGAT
AGGGCCAAACCCGTCACCCAGATCGTCAGCGCCGAGGCCTGGGGTAGAGCAGACTGTGGCTTTACCTCGG
TGTCCTACCAGCAAGGGGTCCTGTCTGCCACCATCCTCTATGAGATCCTGCTAGGGAAGGCCACCCTGTA
TGCTGTGCTGGTCAGCGCCCTTGTGTTGATGGCCATGGTCAAGAGAAAGGATTTCAGGAGGAGGAGGAGC
GGCAGTGGAGTGAAACAGACTTTGAATTTTGACCTTCTCAAGTTGGCGGGAGACGTGGAGTCCAACCCAG
GGCCCATGGAGAAGAATCCTTTGGCAGCCCCATTACTAATCCTCTGGTTTCATCTTGACTGCGTGAGCAG
CATACTGAACGTGGAACAAAGTCCTCAGTCACTGCATGTTCAGGAGGGAGACAGCACCAATTTCACCTGC
AGCTTCCCTTCCAGCAATTTTTATGCCTTACACTGGTACAGATGGGAAACTGCAAAAAGCCCCGAGGCCT
TGTTTGTAATGACTTTAAATGGGGATGAAAAGAAGAAAGGACGAATAAGTGCCACTCTTAATACCAAGGA
GGGTTACAGCTATTTGTACATCAAAGGATCCCAGCCTGAAGACTCAGCCACATACTGAGACCATCGGATC
CCGGGCCCGTCGACTGCAGAGGCCTGCATGCAAGCTTGGTGTAATCATGGTCATAGCTGTTTCCTGTGTG
AAATTGTTATCCGCTCACAATTCCACACAACATACGAGCCGGAAGCATAAAGTGTAAAGCCTGGGGTGCC
TAATGAGTGAGCTAACTCACATTAATTGCGTTGCGCTCACTGCCCGCTTTCCAGTCGGGAAACCTGTCGT
GCCAGCTGCATTAATGAATCGGCCAACGCGCGGGGAGAGGCGGTTTGCGTATTGGGCGCTCTTCCGCTTC
CTCGCTCACTGACTCGCTGCGCTCGGTCGTTCGGCTGCGGCGAGCGGTATCAGCTCACTCAAAGGCGGTA
ATACGGTTATCCACAGAATCAGGGGATAACGCAGGAAAGAACATGTGAGCAAAAGGCCAGCAAAAGGCCA
GGAACCGTAAAAAGGCCGCGTTGCTGGCGTTTTTCCATAGGCTCCGCCCCCCTGACGAGCATCACAAAAA
TCGACGCTCAAGTCAGAGGTGGCGAAACCCGACAGGACTATAAAGATACCAGGCGTTTCCCCCTGGAAGC
TCCCTCGTGCGCTCTCCTGTTCCGACCCTGCCGCTTACCGGATACCTGTCCGCCTTTCTCCCTTCGGGAA
GCGTGGCGCTTTCTCATAGCTCACGCTGTAGGTATCTCAGTTCGGTGTAGGTCGTTCGCTCCAAGCTGGG
CTGTGTGCACGAACCCCCCGTTCAGCCCGACCGCTGCGCCTTATCCGGTAACTATCGTCTTGAGTCCAAC
CCGGTAAGACACGACTTATCGCCACTGGCAGCAGCCACTGGTAACAGGATTAGCAGAGCGAGGTATGTAG
GCGGTGCTACAGAGTTCTTGAAGTGGTGGCCTAACTACGGCTACACTAGAAGAACAGTATTTGGTATCTG
CGCTCTGCTGAAGCCAGTTACCTTCGGAAAAAGAGTTGGTAGCTCTTGATCCGGCAAACAAACCACCGCT
GGTAGCGGTGGTTTTTTTGTTTGCAAGCAGCAGATTACGCGCAGAAAAAAAGGATCTCAAGAAGATCCTT
TGATCTTTTCTACGGGGTCTGACGCTCAGTGGAACGAAAACTCACGTTAAGGGATTTTGGTCATGAGATT
ATCAAAAAGGATCTTCACCTAGATCCTTTTAAATTAAAAATGAAGTTTTAAATCAAGCCCAATCTGAATA
ATGTTACAACCAATTAACCAATTCTGATTAGAAAAACTCATCGAGCATCAAATGAAACTGCAATTTATTC
ATATCAGGATTATCAATACCATATTTTTGAAAAAGCCGTTTCTGTAATGAAGGAGAAAACTCACCGAGGC
AGTTCCATAGGATGGCAAGATCCTGGTATCGGTCTGCGATTCCGACTCGTCCAACATCAATACAACCTAT
TAATTTCCCCTCGTCAAAAATAAGGTTATCAAGTGAGAAATCACCATGAGTGACGACTGAATCCGGTGAG
AATGGCAAAAGTTTATGCATTTCTTTCCAGACTTGTTCAACAGGCCAGCCATTACGCTCGTCATCAAAAT
CACTCGCATCAACCAAACCGTTATTCATTCGTGATTGCGCCTGAGCGAGACGAAATACGCGATCGCTGTT
AAAAGGACAATTACAAACAGGAATCGAATGCAACCGGCGCAGGAACACTGCCAGCGCATCAACAATATTT
TCACCTGAATCAGGATATTCTTCTAATACCTGGAATGCTGTTTTTCCGGGGATCGCAGTGGTGAGTAACC
ATGCATCATCAGGAGTACGGATAAAATGCTTGATGGTCGGAAGAGGCATAAATTCCGTCAGCCAGTTTAG
TCTGACCATCTCATCTGTAACATCATTGGCAACGCTACCTTTGCCATGTTTCAGAAACAACTCTGGCGCA
TCGGGCTTCCCATACAAGCGATAGATTGTCGCACCTGATTGCCCGACATTATCGCGAGCCCATTTATACC
CATATAAATCAGCATCCATGTTGGAATTTAATCGCGGCCTCGACGTTTCCCGTTGAATATGGCTCATAAC
ACCCCTTGTATTACTGTTTATGTAAGCAGACAGTTTTATTGTTCATGATGATATATTTTTATCTTGTGCA
ATGTAACATCAGAGATTTTGAGACACGGGCCAGAGCTGCA
Features (pLannotate 1.2.2; 12 found; start..end, strand, type, name):
    137..236     +  misc_feature   bom (fragment): basis of mobility region from pBR322
    242..399     -  CDS            lacZα (fragment): LacZα fragment of β-galactosidase; lacZ fragment
    441..965     +  CDS            TRBC1: TRBC1_HUMAN - Experimental evidence at protein level: Swiss-Prot protein existence level 1. Constant region of T cell receptor (TR) beta chain (PubMed:24600447). Alpha-beta T cell receptors are antigen specific receptors which are essential to the immune response and are present on the cell surface of T lymphocytes. Recognize peptide-major histocompatibility (MH) (pMH) complexes that are displayed by antigen presenting cells (APC), a prerequisite for efficient T cell adaptive immunity against pathogens (PubMed:25493333). Binding of alpha-beta TR to pMH complex initiates TR-CD3 clustering on th
    990..1055    +  CDS            F2A: 2A peptide from foot-and-mouth disease virus polyprotein Eukaryotic ribosomes fail to insert a peptide bond between the Gly and Pro residues, yielding separate polypeptides.
   1056..1385    +  CDS            TRAV24: TVA24_HUMAN - Experimental evidence at protein level: Swiss-Prot protein existence level 1. V region of the variable domain of T cell receptor (TR) alpha chain that participates in the antigen recognition (PubMed:24600447). Alpha-beta T cell receptors are antigen specific receptors which are essential to the immune response and are present on the cell surface of T lymphocytes. Recognize peptide-major histocompatibility (MH) (pMH) complexes that are displayed by antigen presenting cells (APC), a prerequisite for efficient T cell adaptive immunity against pathogens (PubMed:25493333). Binding of
   1474..1490    -  protein_bind   lac operator: The lac repressor binds to the lac operator to inhibit transcription in E. coli. This inhibition can be relieved by adding lactose or isopropyl-β-D-thiogalactopyranoside (IPTG). lac repressor encoded by lacI
   1498..1528    -  promoter       lac promoter: promoter for the E. coli lac operon
   1543..1564    -  protein_bind   CAP binding site: CAP binding activates transcription in the presence of cAMP. E. coli catabolite activator protein
   1577..1669    -  CDS            lacI (fragment): lac repressor; lacI; The lac repressor binds to the lac operator to inhibit transcription in E. coli. This inhibition can be relieved by adding lactose or isopropyl-β-D-thiogalactopyranoside (IPTG).
   1852..2440    -  rep_origin     ori: high-copy-number ColE1/pMB1/pBR322/pUC origin of replication
   2618..3427    -  CDS            KanR: aminoglycoside phosphotransferase; aph(3')-Ia; confers resistance to kanamycin in bacteria or G418 (Geneticin®) in eukaryotes
   3534..35      +  CDS            rop (fragment) (across the origin): Rop protein, which maintains plasmids at low copy number; rop
