[The description below was written by a language model from this plasmid's Addgene catalogue record and pLannotate feature annotations shown in this document.]
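Description:
TRAV24 is a small (about 3.5 kb) bacterial cloning plasmid built on the pUC57-kanamycin backbone. It serves as a donor module for assembling human T-cell receptor expression constructs. It replicates in E. coli from a high-copy ColE1/pUC-type origin and is selected with kanamycin through the aph(3')-Ia KanR gene. The feature table also shows typical pUC remnants: a lacZα fragment, the lac promoter, operator and CAP binding site, and short fragments of lacI, bom and rop. The lac elements lie on the opposite strand to the insert, so they are backbone remnants around the cloning site rather than a designed driver of the insert. Although the catalogue lists the vector type as bacterial expression, the plasmid appears to act as a storage and parts vector. No eukaryotic promoter or polyadenylation signal is annotated.

The catalogue names only the wild-type human TRAV24 gene as the insert, but the annotated sequence shows a larger composite cassette on one strand. It consists of a TCR beta-chain constant region (TRBC1), then an F2A ribosomal-skipping peptide from foot-and-mouth disease virus, then the TRAV24 alpha-chain variable segment. This layout suggests a central block for a bicistronic TCR. A beta-chain variable/CDR3 segment would be joined upstream, and an alpha-chain CDR3/J segment and constant region would be joined downstream. The F2A would then let the beta and alpha chains be produced as separate polypeptides from a single open reading frame. The depositor notes Golden Gate as the cloning method, but the type IIS sites involved are not annotated. The stated purpose is TCR construction, consistent with one member of a V-segment library used to rebuild TCRs for testing antigen specificity.
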