Addgene plasmid #123396: TRAV24
Purpose: construction of TCR
Depositing lab: Catherine Wu. Depositing organization: Dana-Farber Cancer Institute. Publication: A cloning and expression system to probe T-cell receptor specificity and assess functional avidity to neoantigens. Hu Z, Anandappa AJ, Sun J, Kim J, Leet DE, Bozym DJ, Chen C, Williams L, Shukla SA, Zhang W, Tabbaa D, Steelman S, Olive O, Livak KJ, Kishi H, Muraguchi A, Guleria I, Stevens J, Lane WJ, Burkhardt UE, Fritsch EF, Neuberg D, Ott PA, Keskin DB, Hacohen N, Wu CJ. Blood. 2018 Nov 1;132(18):1911-1921. doi: 10.1182/blood-2018-04-843763. Epub 2018 Aug 27. PubMed 30150207.
Backbone
  Vector backbone: pUC57-kanamycin
  Vector type: Bacterial Expression
Growth in bacteria
  Bacterial resistance: Kanamycin, 50 μg/mL
  Growth temperature: 37°C
  Growth strain: DH5alpha
  Copy number: High Copy
Gene/Insert
  Gene/Insert name: TRAV24
  Species: H. sapiens (human)
  Mutation: WT
  Entrez Gene: TRAV24 (a.k.a. TCRAV18S1, TCRAV24S1)
  Cloning method: Unknown
Terms and licenses: Academic/Nonprofit Terms; Industry Terms: Not Available to Industry
Depositor comments: Cloning Method: Golden Gate.
How to cite: TRAV24 was a gift from Catherine Wu (Addgene plasmid # 123396 ; http://n2t.net/addgene:123396 ; RRID:Addgene_123396)
